>Addgene plasmid #102396 | pAM-35s-CBL4-YFPc-1 | addgene full sequence | sequence record 197841 | Addgene NGS Result
ACCCCGTAGAAAAGATCAAAGGATCTTCTTGAGATCCTTTTTTTCTGCGCGTAATCTGCTGCTTGCAAAC
AAAAAAACCACCGCTACCAGCGGTGGTTTGTTTGCCGGATCAAGAGCTACCAACTCTTTTTCCGAAGGTA
ACTGGCTTCAGCAGAGCGCAGATACCAAATACTGTTCTTCTAGTGTAGCCGTAGTTAGGCCACCACTTCA
AGAACTCTGTAGCACCGCCTACATACCTCGCTCTGCTAATCCTGTTACCAGTGGCTGCTGCCAGTGGCGA
TAAGTCGTGTCTTACCGGGTTGGACTCAAGACGATAGTTACCGGATAAGGCGCAGCGGTCGGGCTGAACG
GGGGGTTCGTGCACACAGCCCAGCTTGGAGCGAACGACCTACACCGAACTGAGATACCTACAGCGTGAGC
TATGAGAAAGCGCCACGCTTCCCGAAGGGAGAAAGGCGGACAGGTATCCGGTAAGCGGCAGGGTCGGAAC
AGGAGAGCGCACGAGGGAGCTTCCAGGGGGAAACGCCTGGTATCTTTATAGTCCTGTCGGGTTTCGCCAC
CTCTGACTTGAGCGTCGATTTTTGTGATGCTCGTCAGGGGGGCGGAGCCTATGGAAAAACGCCAGCAACG
CGGCCTTTTTACGGTTCCTGGCCTTTTGCTGGCCTTTTGCTCACATGGACTCTAGCTAGAGGATCACAGG
CAGCAACGCTCTGTCATCGTTACAATCAACATGCTACCCTCCGCGAGATCATCCGTGTTTCAAACCCGGC
AGCTTAGTTGCCGTTCTTCCGAATAGCATCGGTAACATGAGCAAAGTCTGCCGCCTTACAACGGCTCTCC
CGCTGACGCCGTCCCGGACTGATGGGCTGCCTGTATCGAGTGGTGATTTTGTGCCGAGCTGCCGGTCGGG
GAGCTGTTGGCTGGCTGGTGGCAGGATATATTGTGGTGTAAACAAATTGACGCTTAGACAACTTAATAAC
ACATTGCGGACGTTTTTAATGATCGAATACTAACGTCTCTACCAGATATCAGCTTGCATGCCGGTCGATC
TAGTAACATAGATGACACCGCGCGCGATAATTTATCCTAGTTTGCGCGCTATATTTTGTTTTCTATCGCG
TATTAAATGTATAATTGCGGGACTCTAATCATAAAAACCCATCTCATAAATAACGTCATGCATTACATGT
TAATTATTACATGCTTAACGTAATTCAACAGAAATTATATGATAATCATCGCAAGACCGGCAACAGGATT
CAATCTTAAGAAACTTTATTGCCAAATGTTTGAACGATCTGCTTGACTCTAGGGGTCATCAGATTTCGGT
GACGGGCAGGACCGGACGGGGCGGCACCGGCAGGCTGAAGTCCAGCTGCCAGAAACCCACGTCATGCCAG
TTCCCGTGCTTGAAGCCGGCCGCCCGCAGCATGCCGCGGGGGGCATATCCGAGCGCCTCGTGCATGCGCA
CGCTCGGGTCGTTGGGCAGCCCGATGACAGCGACCACGCTCTTGAAGCCCTGTGCCTCCAGGGACTTCAG
CAGGTGGGTGTAGAGCGTGGAGCCCAGTCCCGTCCGCTGGTGGCGGGGGGAGACGTACACGGTCGACTCG
GCCGTCCAGTCGTAGGCGTTGCGTGCCTTCCAGGGACCCGCGTAGGCGATGCCGGCGACCTCGCCGTCCA
CCTCGGCGACGAGCCAGGGATAGCGCTCCCGCAGACGGACGAGGTCGTCCGTCCACTCCTGCGGTTCCTG
CGGCTCGGTACGGAAGTTGACCGTGCTTGTCTCGATGTAGTGGTTGACGATGGTGCAGACCGCCGGCATG
TCCGCCTCGGTGGCACGGCGGATGTCGGCCGGGCGTCGTTCTGGGCTCATGGTAGATCCCCTCGATCGAG
TTGAGAGTGAATATGAGACTCTAATTGGATACCGAGGGGAATTTATGGAACGTCAGTGGAGCATTTTTGA
CAAGAAATATTTGCTAGCTGATAGTGACCTTAGGCGACTTTTGAACGCGCAATAATGGTTTCTGACGTAT
GTGCTTAGCTCATTAAACTCCAGAAACCCGCGGCTCAGTGGCTCCTTCAACGTTGCGGTTCTGTCAGTTC
CAAACGTAAAACGGCTTGTCCCGCGTCATCGGCGGGGGTCATAACGTGACTCCCTTAATTCTCCGCTCAT
GATCAGATTGTCGTTTCCCGCCTTCGGTTTGGGCGCGCCCGGTTCAGAAGACCAGAGGGCTATTGAGACT
TTTCAACAAAGGGTAATATCGGGAAACCTCCTCGGATTCCATTGCCCAGCTATCTGTCACTTCATCGAAA
GGACAGTAGAAAAGGAAGATGGCTTCTACAAATGCCATCATTGCGATAAAGGAAAGGCTATCGTTCAAGA
TGCCTCTACCGACAGTGGTCCCAAAGATGGACCCCCACCCACGAGGAACATCGTGGAAAAAGAAGACGTT
CCAACCACGTCTTCAAAGCAAGTGGATTGATGTGATACATGGTGGAGCACGACACTCTCGTCTACTCCAA
GAATATCAAAGATACAGTCTCAGAAGACCAGAGGGCTATTGAGACTTTTCAACAAAGGGTAATATCGGGA
AACCTCCTCGGATTCCATTGCCCAGCTATCTGTCACTTCATCGAAAGGACAGTAGAAAAGGAAGATGGCT
TCTACAAATGCCATCATTGCGATAAAGGAAAGGCTATCGTTCAAGATGCCTCTACCGACAGTGGTCCCAA
AGATGGACCCCCACCCACGAGGAACATCGTGGAAAAAGAAGACGTTCCAACCACGTCTTCAAAGCAAGTG
GATTGATGTGATATCTCCACTGACGTAAGGGATGACGCACAATCCCACTATCCTTCGCAAGACCCTTCCT
CTATATAAGGAAGTTCATTTCATTTGGAGAGGACCTCGAGGTCGACGGTATCGATAAGCTTCCCATCAAC
AAGTTTGTACAAAAAAGCAGGCTTGATGGGCTGCTCTGTATCGAAGAAGAAGAAGAAGAATGCAATGCGA
CCACCGGGATATGAGGATCCCGAGCTTCTTGCATCCGTCACGCCATTCACGGTAGAAGAAGTGGAGGCTT
TGTATGAACTGTTCAAGAAGCTAAGCAGCTCAATTATCGATGATGGTCTTATTCATAAGGAAGAATTTCA
GCTGGCTTTATTCAGAAATAGGAACCGGAGGAATCTCTTCGCTGATCGGATATTTGATGTATTTGATGTG
AAGCGAAATGGAGTGATCGAGTTTGGTGAATTTGTCCGGTCCTTAGGTGTCTTCCATCCAAGCGCGCCGG
TCCATGAAAAAGTCAAATTTGCTTTCAAGTTGTACGATTTACGACAAACTGGATTCATCGAGCGAGAAGA
ATTGAAAGAGATGGTAGTAGCGCTTCTTCACGAATCCGAACTAGTTCTTTCCGAAGATATGATTGAAGTA
ATGGTGGATAAGGCTTTCGTGCAAGCAGACCGCAAAAACGACGGAAAAATCGATATAGATGAATGGAAAG
ACTTTGTATCCTTGAATCCATCGCTCATCAAGAACATGACTTTGCCATATCTAAAGGACATAAATAGGAC
GTTTCCAAGTTTCGTTTCATCTTGTGAAGAGGAAGAAATGGAATTGCAAAACGTATCTTCCTACCCAGCT
TTCTTGTACAAAGTGGTTGATGGGATGGACAAGCAGAAGAACGGCATCAAGGCCAACTTCAAGATCCGCC
ACAACATCGAGGACGGCGGCGTGCAGCTCGCCGACCACTACCAGCAGAACACCCCCATCGGCGACGGCCC
CGTGCTGCTGCCCGACAACCACTACCTGAGCTACCAGTCCGCCCTGAGCAAAGACCCCAACGAGAAGCGC
GATCACATGGTCCTGCTGGAGTTCGTGACCGCCGCCGGGATCACTCTCGGCATGGACGAGCTGTACAAGT
AATCTAGAGTCCGCAAAAATCACCAGTCTCTCTCTACAAATCTATCTCTCTCTATTTTTCTCCAGAATAA
TGTGTGAGTAGTTCCCAGATAAGGGAATTAGGGTTCTTATAGGGTTTCGCTCATGTGTTGAGCATATAAG
AAACCCTTAGTATGTATTTGTATTTGTAAAATACTTCTATCAATAAAATTTCTAATTCCTAAAACCAAAA
TCCAGTGACCGGGCGGCCGCCACCGCGGTGGAGGGGGATCAGATTGTCGTTTCCCGCCTTCAGTTTAAAC
TATCAGTGTTTGACAGGATATATTGGCGGGTAAACCTAAGAGAAAAGAGCGTTTATTAGAATAATCGGAT
ATTTAAAAGGGCGTGAAAAGGTTTATCCGTTCGTCCATTTGTATGTGTACATCACCGACGAGCAAGGCAA
GACCGAGCGCCTTTCCGACGCTCACCGGGCTGGTTGCCCTCGCCGCTGGGCTGGCGGCCGTCTATGGCCC
TGCAAACGCGCCAGAAACGCCGTCGAAGCCGTGTGCGAGACACCGGCCGCCGGCGTTGTGGATACCTCGC
GGAAAACTTGGCCCTCACTGACAGATGAGGGGCGGACGTTGACACTTGAGGGGCCGACTCACCCGGCGCG
GCGTTGACAGATGAGGGGCAGGCTCGATTTCGGCCGGCGACGTGGAGCTGGCCAGCCTCGCAAATCGGCG
AAAACGCCTGATTTTACGCGAGTTTCCCACAGATGATGTGGACAAGCCTGGGGATAAGTGCCCTGCGGTA
TTGACACTTGAGGGGCGCGACTACTGACAGATGAGGGGCGCGATCCTTGACACTTGAGGGGCAGAGTGCT
GACAGATGAGGGGCGCACCTATTGACATTTGAGGGGCTGTCCACAGGCAGAAAATCCAGCATTTGCAAGG
GTTTCCGCCCGTTTTTCGGCCACCGCTAACCTGTCTTTTAACCTGCTTTTAAACCAATATTTATAAACCT
TGTTTTTAACCAGGGCTGCGCCCTGTGCGCGTGACCGCGCACGCCGAAGGGGGGTGCCCCCCCTTCTCGA
ACCCTCCCGGCCCGCTAACGCGGGCCTCCCATCCCCCCAGGGGCTGCGCCCCTCGGCCGCGAACGGCCTC
ACCCCAAAAATGGCAGCGCTGGCAGTCCTTGCCATTGCCGGGATCGGGGCAGTAACGGGATGGGCGATCA
GCCCGAAAGCTACCCCTATTTGTTTATTTTTCTAAATACATTCAAATATGTATCCGCTCATGAGACAATA
ACCCTGATAAATGCTTCAATAATATTGAAAAAGGAAGAGTATGAGTATTCAACATTTCCGTGTCGCCCTT
ATTCCCTTTTTTGCGGCATTTTGCCTTCCTGTTTTTGCTCACCCAGAAACGCTGGTGAAAGTAAAAGATG
CTGAAGATCAGTTGGGTGCACGAGTGGGTTACATCGAACTGGATCTCAACAGCGGTAAGATCCTTGAGAG
TTTTCGCCCCGAAGAACGTTTTCCAATGATGAGCACTTTTAAAGTTCTGCTATGTGGCGCGGTATTATCC
CGTATTGACGCCGGGCAAGAGCAACTCGGTCGCCGCATACACTATTCTCAGAATGACTTGGTTGAGTACT
CACCAGTCACAGAAAAGCATCTTACGGATGGCATGACAGTAAGAGAATTATGCAGTGCTGCCATAACCAT
GAGTGATAACACTGCGGCCAACTTACTTCTGACAACGATCGGAGGACCGAAGGAGCTAACCGCTTTTTTG
CACAACATGGGGGATCATGTAACTCGCCTTGATCGTTGGGAACCGGAGCTGAATGAAGCCATACCAAACG
ACGAGCGTGACACCACGATGCCTGTAGCAATGGCAACAACGTTGCGCAAACTATTAACTGGCGAACTACT
TACTCTAGCTTCCCGGCAACAATTAATAGACTGGATGGAGGCGGATAAAGTTGCAGGACCACTTCTGCGC
TCGGCCCTTCCGGCTGGCTGGTTTATTGCTGATAAATCTGGAGCCGGTGAGCGTGGGTCTCGCGGTATCA
TTGCAGCACTGGGGCCAGATGGTAAGCCCTCCCGTATCGTAGTTATCTACACGACGGGGAGTCAGGCAAC
TATGGATGAACGAAATAGACAGATCGCTGAGATAGGTGCCTCACTGATTAAGCATTGGTAACTGTCAGAC
CAAGTTTACTCATATATACTTTAGATTGATTTAAAACTTCATTTTTAATTTAAAAGGATCTAGGTGAAGA
TCCTTTTTGATAATCTCATGACCAAAATCCCTTAACGTGAGTTTTCGTTCCACTGAGCGTCAG
Features (pLannotate 1.2.2; 18 found; start..end, strand, type, name):
     29..617     +  rep_origin     ori: high-copy-number ColE1/pMB1/pBR322/pUC origin of replication
    929..953     +  misc_feature   LB T-DNA repeat: left border repeat from nopaline C58 T-DNA
   1047..1299    -  terminator     NOS terminator: nopaline synthase terminator and poly(A) signal
   1322..1870    -  CDS            bar: PAT_STRHY - Experimental evidence at protein level: Swiss-Prot protein existence level 1. Inactivates phosphinothricin (PPT) by transfer of an acetyl group from acetyl CoA. Can also acetylate demethylphosphinothricin but not PTT or glutamate. This enzyme is an effector of phosphinothricin tripeptide (PTT or bialaphos) resistance. From Streptomyces hygroscopicus. Introduced by genetic manipulation and expressed in glufosinate-tolerant maize by Dekalb Genetics.
   1912..2091    -  promoter       NOS promoter: nopaline synthase promoter
   2234..2904    +  promoter       CaMV 35S promoter (enhanced): cauliflower mosaic virus 35S promoter with a duplicated enhancer region
   2904..2931    -  misc_feature   MCS (fragment): pBluescript multiple cloning site
   2939..2963    +  protein_bind   attB1: mutant version of attB; recombination site for the Gateway® BP reaction BP Clonase™
   2966..3631    +  CDS            CBL4: CNBL4_ARATH - Also known as SOS3 From Arabidopsis thaliana (Mouse-ear cress).
   3633..3657    -  protein_bind   attB2: mutant version of attB; recombination site for the Gateway® BP reaction BP Clonase™
   3668..3919    +  CDS            VC155: C-terminal fragment of mVenus for use in bimolecular fluorescence complementation (BiFC) (Kodama and Hu, 2010)
   3977..4136    +  polyA_signal   CaMV poly(A) signal (fragment): cauliflower mosaic virus polyadenylation signal
   4143..4163    -  misc_feature   MCS (fragment): pBluescript multiple cloning site
   4211..4235    +  misc_feature   RB T-DNA repeat: right border repeat from nopaline C58 T-DNA
   4455..4986    +  rep_origin     oriV: incP origin of replication
   5050..5127    +  CDS            klaC (fragment): KLAC_ECOLX - Also known as telB. Protein predicted: Swiss-Prot protein existence level 4. Belongs to the kla operon, which is associated with cryptic tellurite resistance, and IncW plasmid fertility inhibition. From Escherichia coli.
   5129..5220    +  promoter       AmpR promoter: bla
   5221..6081    +  CDS            AmpR: β-lactamase; bla; confers resistance to ampicillin, carbenicillin, and related antibiotics
