[The description below was written by a language model from this plasmid's Addgene catalogue record and pLannotate feature annotations shown in this document.]
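Description:
pAM-35s-CBL4-YFPc-1 is a plant expression plasmid built on the pAMPAT split-YFP backbone, a small T-DNA binary-type vector of about 6.2 kb. It carries a high-copy ColE1/pUC-type origin and an ampicillin resistance gene (β-lactamase with its own promoter) for propagation and selection in E. coli. An incP oriV, a broad-host-range origin of the kind used to maintain binary vectors in Agrobacterium, is also annotated. Nopaline-type left and right T-DNA border repeats flank the region intended for transfer into plant cells. Within these borders, a bar gene encoding phosphinothricin acetyltransferase sits between the NOS promoter and NOS terminator, providing glufosinate/phosphinothricin resistance for selecting transformed plants.

The payload is the Arabidopsis thaliana CBL4 coding sequence, also known as SOS3 (calcineurin B-like protein 4, Salt Overly Sensitive 3). It was inserted by Gateway cloning and is therefore bracketed by attB1 and attB2 sites. Expression is driven by an enhanced CaMV 35S promoter with a duplicated enhancer region and terminated by a CaMV polyadenylation signal. Downstream of attB2 lies a C-terminal fluorescent protein fragment, annotated as the VC155 fragment of mVenus and recorded in the catalogue as YFPc, so that CBL4 is produced with this half of the reporter at its C terminus.

The construct is intended for split-YFP (bimolecular fluorescence complementation) assays in plants. The YFPc fragment is not fluorescent by itself, and signal arises only when CBL4 is brought close to a partner protein fused to the complementary N-terminal YFP fragment. This allows protein interactions to be detected and localised in living plant cells. The record does not name specific interaction partners.
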