Addgene plasmid #102396: pAM-35s-CBL4-YFPc-1
Purpose: split YFP. Plant expression of CBL4-YFPc-1
Depositing lab: Silke Robatzek. Depositing organization: Sainsbury Laboratory, Norwich.
Backbone
  Vector backbone: pAMPAT split-YFP
  Backbone manufacturer: Toulouse
  Vector type: Plant Expression
Growth in bacteria
  Bacterial resistance: Ampicillin, 100 μg/mL
  Growth temperature: 37°C
  Growth strain: DH5alpha
  Copy number: Unknown
Gene/Insert
  Gene/Insert name: CBL4
  Species: A. thaliana (mustard weed)
  Entrez Gene: SOS3 (a.k.a. AT5G24270, ATSOS3, CALCINEURIN B-LIKE PROTEIN 4, CBL4, MOP9.19, MOP9_19, SALT OVERLY SENSITIVE 3)
  Promoter: 35S
  Tag / fusion protein: YFPc (C terminal on backbone)
  Cloning method: Gateway Cloning
Terms and licenses: Academic/Nonprofit Terms; Industry Terms: Not Available to Industry
How to cite: pAM-35s-CBL4-YFPc-1 was a gift from Silke Robatzek (Addgene plasmid # 102396 ; http://n2t.net/addgene:102396 ; RRID:Addgene_102396)
