>Addgene plasmid #102396 | pAM-35s-CBL4-YFPc-1 | depositor partial sequence | sequence record 193474 | insert
ATGGGCTGCTCTGTATCGAAGAAGAAGAAGAAGAATGCAATGCGACCACCGGGATATGAGGATCCCGAGC
TTCTTGCATCCGTCACGCCATTCACGGTAGAAGAAGTGGAGGCTTTGTATGAACTGTTCAAGAAGCTAAG
CAGCTCAATTATCGATGATGGTCTTATTCATAAGGAAGAATTTCAGCTGGCTTTATTCAGAAATAGGAAC
CGGAGGAATCTCTTCGCTGATCGGATATTTGATGTATTTGATGTGAAGCGAAATGGAGTGATCGAGTTTG
GTGAATTTGTCCGGTCCTTAGGTGTCTTCCATCCAAGCGCGCCGGTCCATGAAAAAGTCAAATTTGCTTT
CAAGTTGTACGATTTACGACAAACTGGATTCATCGAGCGAGAAGAATTGAAAGAGATGGTAGTAGCGCTT
CTTCACGAATCCGAACTAGTTCTTTCCGAAGATATGATTGAAGTAATGGTGGATAAGGCTTTCGTGCAAG
CAGACCGCAAAAACGACGGAAAAATCGATATAGATGAATGGAAAGACTTTGTATCCTTGAATCCATCGCT
CATCAAGAACATGACTTTGCCATATCTAAAGGACATAAATAGGACGTTTCCAAGTTTCGTTTCATCTTGT
GAAGAGGAAGAAATGGAATTGCAAAACGTATCTTCCTAA
